>Addgene plasmid | pICSL80014 | analyzer sequence | sequence record 75077
GTGGCTCTTCAGTGGACGAAAGGGCCTCGTGATACGCCTATTTTTATAGGTTAATGTCATGATAATAATG
GTTTCTTAGACGTCAGGTGGCACTTTTCGGGGAAATGTGCGCGGAACCCCTATTTGTTTATTTTTCTAAA
TACATTCAAATATGTATCCGCTCATGAGACAATAACCCTGATAAATGCTTCAATAATATTGAAAAAGGAA
GAGTATGCGCTCACGCAACTGGTCCAGAACCTTGACCGAACGCAGCGGTGGTAACGGCGCAGTGGCGGTT
TTCATGGCTTGTTATGACTGTTTTTTTGGGGTACAGTCTATGCCTCGGGCATCCAAGCAGCAAGCGCGTT
ACGCCGTGGGTCGATGTTTGATGTTATGGAGCAGCAACGATGTTACGCAGCAGGGCAGTCGCCCTAAAAC
AAAGTTAAACATCATGAGGGAAGCGGTGATCGCCGAAGTATCGACTCAACTATCAGAGGTAGTTGGCGTC
ATCGAGCGCCATCTCGAACCGACGTTGCTGGCCGTACATTTGTACGGCTCCGCAGTGGATGGCGGCCTGA
AGCCACACAGCGATATTGATTTGCTGGTTACGGTGACCGTAAGGCTTGATGAAACAACGCGGCGAGCTTT
GATCAACGACCTTTTGGAAACTTCGGCTTCCCCTGGAGAGAGCGAGATTCTCCGCGCTGTAGAAGTCACC
ATTGTTGTGCACGACGACATCATTCCGTGGCGTTATCCAGCTAAGCGCGAACTGCAATTTGGAGAATGGC
AGCGCAATGACATTCTTGCAGGTATCTTCGAGCCAGCCACGATCGACATTGATCTGGCTATCTTGCTGAC
AAAAGCAAGAGAACATAGCGTTGCCTTGGTAGGTCCAGCGGCGGAGGAACTCTTTGATCCGGTTCCTGAA
CAGGATCTATTTGAGGCGCTAAATGAAACCTTAACGCTATGGAACTCGCCGCCCGACTGGGCTGGCGATG
AGCGAAATGTAGTGCTTACGTTGTCCCGCATTTGGTACAGCGCAGTAACCGGCAAAATCGCGCCGAAGGA
TGTCGCTGCCGACTGGGCAATGGAGCGCCTGCCGGCCCAGTATCAGCCCGTCATACTTGAAGCTAGACAG
GCTTATCTTGGACAAGAAGAAGATCGCTTGGCCTCGCGCGCAGATCAGTTGGAAGAATTTGTCCATTACG
TAAAAGGCGAGATCACCAAGGTAGTCGGCAAATAACTGTCAGACCAAGTTTACTCATATATACTTTAGAT
TGATTTAAAACTTCATTTTTAATTTAAAAGGATCTAGGTGAAGATCCTTTTTGATAATCTCATGACCAAA
ATCCCTTAACGTGAGTTTTCGTTCCACTGAGCGTCAGACCCCGTAGAAAAGATCAAAGGATCTTCTTGAG
ATCCTTTTTTTCTGCGCGTAATCTGCTGCTTGCAAACAAAAAAACCACCGCTACCAGCGGTGGTTTGTTT
GCCGGATCAAGAGCTACCAACTCTTTTTCCGAAGGTAACTGGCTTCAGCAGAGCGCAGATACCAAATACT
GTCCTTCTAGTGTAGCCGTAGTTAGGCCACCACTTCAAGAACTCTGTAGCACCGCCTACATACCTCGCTC
TGCTAATCCTGTTACCAGTGGCTGCTGCCAGTGGCGATAAGTCGTGTCTTACCGGGTTGGACTCAAGACG
ATAGTTACCGGATAAGGCGCAGCGGTCGGGCTGAACGGGGGGTTCGTGCACACAGCCCAGCTTGGAGCGA
ACGACCTACACCGAACTGAGATACCTACAGCGTGAGCTATGAGAAAGCGCCACGCTTCCCGAAGGGAGAA
AGGCGGACAGGTATCCGGTAAGCGGCAGGGTCGGAACAGGAGAGCGCACGAGGGAGCTTCCAGGGGGAAA
CGCCTGGTATCTTTATAGTCCTGTCGGGTTTCGCCACCTCTGACTTGAGCGTCGATTTTTGTGATGCTCG
TCAGGGGGGCGGAGCCTATGGAAAAACGCCAGCAACGCGGCCTTTTTACGGTTCCTGGCCTTTTGCTGGC
CTTTTGCTCACATGTTCTTTCCTGCGTTATCCCCTGATTCTGTGGATAACCGTATTACCGCCTTTGAGTG
AGCTGATACCGCTCGCCGCAGCCGAACGACCGAGCGCAGCGAGTCAGTGAGCGAGGAAGCGGAAGAGCGC
CCAATACGCAAACCGCCTCTCCCCGCGCGTTGGCCGATTCATTAATCACTCTGTGGTCTCAAATGGTGAG
CAAGGGCGAGGAGCTGTTCACCGGGGTGGTGCCCATCCTGGTCGAGCTGGACGGCGACGTAAACGGCCAC
AAGTTCAGCGTGTCCGGCGAGGGCGAGGGCGATGCCACCTACGGCAAGCTGACCCTGAAGTTCATCTGCA
CCACCGGCAAGCTGCCCGTGCCCTGGCCCACCCTCGTGACCACCTTCGGCTACGGCCTGCAGTGCTTCGC
CCGCTACCCCGACCACATGAAGCAGCACGACTTCTTCAAGTCCGCCATGCCCGAAGGCTACGTCCAGGAG
CGCACCATCTTCTTCAAGGACGACGGCAACTACAAGACCCGCGCCGAGGTGAAGTTCGAGGGCGACACCC
TGGTGAACCGCATCGAGCTGAAGGGCATCGACTTCAAGGAGGACGGCAACATCCTGGGGCACAAGCTGGA
GTACAACTACAACAGCCACAACGTCTATATCATGGCCGACAAGCAGAAGAACGGCATCAAGGTGAACTTC
AAGATCCGCCACAACATCGAGGACGGCAGCGTGCAGCTCGCCGACCACTACCAGCAGAACACCCCCATCG
GCGACGGCCCCGTGCTGCTGCCCGACAACCACTACCTGAGCTACCAGTCCGCCCTGAGCAAAGACCCCAA
CGAGAAGCGCGATCACATGGTCCTGCTGGAGTTCGTGACCGCCGCCGGGATCACTCTCGGCATGGACGAG
CTGTACAAGTGAGCTTTGAGACCACGAA
Features (pLannotate 1.2.2; 7 found; start..end, strand, type, name):
    110..214     +  promoter       AmpR promoter: bla
    205..285     -  CDS            int (fragment): INT2_ECOLX - Protein inferred from homology: Swiss-Prot protein existence level 3. Putative integrase believed to be involved in the insertion of antibiotic resistance genes into plasmids and transposons. From Escherichia coli.
    371..427     +  CDS            GmR (fragment): gentamycin acetyltransferase; aacC1; confers resistance to gentamycin
    434..1222    +  CDS            aadA: S3AD_ECOLX - Experimental evidence at protein level: Swiss-Prot protein existence level 1. Mediates bacterial resistance to the antibiotics streptomycin and spectinomycin. From Escherichia coli.
   1396..1984    +  rep_origin     ori: high-copy-number ColE1/pMB1/pBR322/pUC origin of replication
   2167..2216    +  CDS            lacI (fragment): lac repressor; lacI; The lac repressor binds to the lac operator to inhibit transcription in E. coli. This inhibition can be relieved by adding lactose or isopropyl-β-D-thiogalactopyranoside (IPTG).
   2233..2949    +  CDS            EYFP: EYFP is a basic (constitutively fluorescent) green/yellow fluorescent protein published in 1996, derived from Aequorea victoria. It is reported to be a very rapidly-maturing weak dimer with high acid sensitivity.
